Addgene plasmid #157697: pcDNA5-FRT-TO-Nsp8_GC3opt
Purpose: mammalian expression of untagged SARS-CoV-2 Nsp8 under control of a tetracycline-inducible promoter
Depositing lab: David Tollervey. Depositing organization: University of Edinburgh. Publication: Integrative vectors for regulated expression of SARS-CoV-2 proteins implicated in RNA metabolism. Bresson S, Robertson N, Sani E, Turowski TW, Shchepachev V, Kompauerova M, Spanos C, Helwak A, Tollervey D. Wellcome Open Res. 2020 Nov 3;5:261. doi: 10.12688/wellcomeopenres.16322.1. eCollection 2020. PubMed 33313418.
Backbone
  Vector backbone: pcDNA5-FRT-TO
  Backbone manufacturer: Thermo Fisher
  Vector type: Mammalian Expression
  Selectable markers: Hygromycin
Growth in bacteria
  Bacterial resistance: Ampicillin, 100 μg/mL
  Growth temperature: 37°C
  Growth strain: DH5alpha
  Copy number: High Copy
Gene/Insert
  Gene/Insert name: Nsp8_GC3opt
  Species: SARS-CoV-2
  Mutation: codon optimized; gene expression was optimized by increasing the GC3 content within codons
  Entrez Gene: ORF1ab (a.k.a. GU280_gp01)
  Cloning method: Restriction Enzyme; 5′ cloning site Unknown (unknown if destroyed); 3′ cloning site Unknown (unknown if destroyed)
Resource information
  A portion of this plasmid was derived from a plasmid made by: IDT
Terms and licenses: Academic/Nonprofit Terms; Industry Terms
How to cite: pcDNA5-FRT-TO-Nsp8_GC3opt was a gift from David Tollervey (Addgene plasmid # 157697 ; http://n2t.net/addgene:157697 ; RRID:Addgene_157697)
