[The description below was written by a language model from this plasmid's Addgene catalogue record and pLannotate feature annotations shown in this document.]
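Description:
pcDNA5-FRT-TO-Nsp8_GC3opt is a 5.7 kb mammalian expression plasmid built on the commercial pcDNA5-FRT-TO backbone, designed for tetracycline-regulated expression of untagged SARS-CoV-2 Nsp8. It is propagated in E. coli through a high-copy ColE1/pUC-type origin and selected with ampicillin via the β-lactamase gene. A partial f1 origin and remnants of lac regulatory sequence are also annotated as backbone carry-over.

The expression cassette consists of the CMV immediate-early enhancer and promoter followed by short tet operator matches. This is the CMV/TetO2 arrangement, in which transcription is repressed in cells producing Tet repressor and released by adding tetracycline or doxycycline. Downstream lies an open reading frame of about 600 nt matching a fragment of the SARS-CoV-2 replicase polyprotein 1a, terminated by the bGH polyadenylation signal. The automated annotation quotes text about Nsp10 from the polyprotein entry, but the catalogue identifies the insert as Nsp8. The coding sequence is a synthetic, codon-optimised version in which GC content at third codon positions was raised to improve expression. The cloning sites are not recorded.

Next to the cassette sit an FRT site placed directly before a hygromycin resistance gene and an SV40 polyadenylation signal. No promoter is annotated in front of HygR, which fits the Flp-In design: FLP-mediated recombination into a genomic FRT site in a matching host line places the marker behind a resident promoter. Hygromycin selection therefore enriches for correct single-copy integrants. The plasmid belongs to a set of integrative vectors for regulated expression of SARS-CoV-2 proteins implicated in RNA metabolism, and it suits the generation of stable, inducible cell lines expressing untagged Nsp8.
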