Features (pLannotate 1.2.2; 21 found; start..end, strand, type, name):
    112..491     +  enhancer       CMV enhancer: human cytomegalovirus immediate early enhancer
    492..695     +  promoter       CMV promoter: human cytomegalovirus (CMV) immediate early promoter
    697..716     +  promoter       PLtetO-1 promoter (fragment): modified phage lambda PL promoter with tet operator sites (Lutz and Bujard, 1997)
    718..737     +  promoter       PLtetO-1 promoter (fragment): modified phage lambda PL promoter with tet operator sites (Lutz and Bujard, 1997)
    745..778     +  promoter       TRE3GV promoter (fragment): 3rd-generation Tet-responsive promoter that can be activated by binding of Tet-On® 3G, optimized for retroviral and lentiviral vectors
    885..1493    +  CDS            R1A_SARS2 (fragment): Experimental evidence at protein level: Swiss-Prot protein existence level 1. [Non-structural protein 10]: Plays a pivotal role in viral transcription by stimulating both nsp14 3'-5' exoribonuclease and nsp16 2'-O-methyltransferase activities. Therefore plays an essential role in viral mRNAs cap methylation. From Severe acute respiratory syndrome coronavirus 2 (2019-nCoV) (SARS-CoV-2).
   1553..1777    +  polyA_signal   bGH poly(A) signal: bovine growth hormone polyadenylation signal
   1781..1802    +  promoter       SV40 promoter (fragment): SV40 enhancer and early promoter
   1823..2056    +  rep_origin     f1 ori (fragment) (sequence partly withheld): f1 bacteriophage origin of replication; arrow indicates direction of (+) strand synthesis
   2061..2108    +  protein_bind   FRT: FLP-mediated recombination occurs in the 8-bp core sequence TCTAGAAA (Turan and Bode, 2011). FLP recombinase from the Saccharomyces cerevisiae 2μ plasmid
   2116..3138    +  CDS            HygR: aminoglycoside phosphotransferase from E. coli; aph(4)-Ia; confers resistance to hygromycin
   3148..3273    +  CDS            ble (fragment): BLE_KLEPN - Experimental evidence at protein level: Swiss-Prot protein existence level 1. Binding protein with a strong affinity to the bleomycin family of antibiotics. Binds to CL990; an antimitotic-antibiotic compound. From Klebsiella pneumoniae.
   3268..3389    +  polyA_signal   SV40 poly(A) signal: SV40 polyadenylation signal
   3462..3478    -  protein_bind   lac operator: The lac repressor binds to the lac operator to inhibit transcription in E. coli. This inhibition can be relieved by adding lactose or isopropyl-β-D-thiogalactopyranoside (IPTG). lac repressor encoded by lacI
   3486..3516    -  promoter       lac promoter: promoter for the E. coli lac operon
   3531..3552    -  protein_bind   CAP binding site: CAP binding activates transcription in the presence of cAMP. E. coli catabolite activator protein
   3565..3657    -  CDS            lacI (fragment): lac repressor; lacI; The lac repressor binds to the lac operator to inhibit transcription in E. coli. This inhibition can be relieved by adding lactose or isopropyl-β-D-thiogalactopyranoside (IPTG).
   3840..4428    -  rep_origin     ori: high-copy-number ColE1/pMB1/pBR322/pUC origin of replication
   4599..5459    -  CDS            AmpR: β-lactamase; bla; confers resistance to ampicillin, carbenicillin, and related antibiotics
   5460..5564    -  promoter       AmpR promoter: bla
   5623..5675    -  misc_feature   bom (fragment): basis of mobility region from pBR322
>Addgene plasmid #157697 | pcDNA5-FRT-TO-Nsp8_GC3opt | addgene full sequence | sequence record 307861 | Addgene NGS Result
GCAAAATTTAAGCTACAACAAGGCAAGGCTTGACCGACAATTGCATGAAGAATCTGCTTAGGGTTAGGCG
TTTTGCGCTGCTTCGCGATGTACGGGCCAGATATACGCGTTGACATTGATTATTGACTAGTTATTAATAG
TAATCAATTACGGGGTCATTAGTTCATAGCCCATATATGGAGTTCCGCGTTACATAACTTACGGTAAATG
GCCCGCCTGGCTGACCGCCCAACGACCCCCGCCCATTGACGTCAATAATGACGTATGTTCCCATAGTAAC
GCCAATAGGGACTTTCCATTGACGTCAATGGGTGGAGTATTTACGGTAAACTGCCCACTTGGCAGTACAT
CAAGTGTATCATATGCCAAGTACGCCCCCTATTGACGTCAATGACGGTAAATGGCCCGCCTGGCATTATG
CCCAGTACATGACCTTATGGGACTTTCCTACTTGGCAGTACATCTACGTATTAGTCATCGCTATTACCAT
GGTGATGCGGTTTTGGCAGTACATCAATGGGCGTGGATAGCGGTTTGACTCACGGGGATTTCCAAGTCTC
CACCCCATTGACGTCAATGGGAGTTTGTTTTGGCACCAAAATCAACGGGACTTTCCAAAATGTCGTAACA
ACTCCGCCCCATTGACGCAAATGGGCGGTAGGCGTGTACGGTGGGAGGTCTATATAAGCAGAGCTCTCCC
TATCAGTGATAGAGATCTCCCTATCAGTGATAGAGATCGTCGACGAGCTCGTTTAGTGAACCGTCAGATC
GCCTGGAGACGCCATCCACGCTGTTTTGACCTCCATAGAAGACACCGGGACCGATCCAGCCTCCGGACTC
TAGCGTTTAAACTTAAGCTTGGTACCGAGCTCGGATCCGGGATGGCCATTGCCAGCGAGTTTAGCAGCCT
GCCTAGCTACGCCGCCTTTGCCACAGCTCAAGAGGCCTATGAACAGGCCGTGGCCAATGGCGATTCTGAG
GTGGTGCTGAAGAAGCTGAAAAAGTCCCTGAACGTGGCCAAGAGCGAGTTCGACAGAGATGCCGCCATGC
AGCGGAAGCTGGAAAAGATGGCCGACCAGGCCATGACACAGATGTACAAGCAGGCCAGAAGCGAGGACAA
GCGGGCCAAAGTGACATCTGCCATGCAGACCATGCTGTTCACCATGCTGAGAAAGCTGGACAACGACGCC
CTGAACAACATCATCAACAACGCCAGAGATGGCTGCGTGCCCCTGAATATCATCCCTCTGACAACCGCCG
CCAAGCTGATGGTGGTCATCCCCGACTACAACACCTACAAGAATACCTGCGACGGCACCACCTTCACCTA
CGCCTCTGCTCTGTGGGAGATCCAGCAGGTCGTGGACGCCGATAGCAAGATCGTGCAGCTGAGCGAGATC
AGCATGGACAACAGCCCCAATCTGGCCTGGCCTCTGATTGTGACAGCCCTGAGAGCCAACAGCGCCGTGA
AACTGCAGGCCTAGGAGATATCCAGCACAGTGGCGGCCGCTCGAGTCTAGAGGGCCCGTTTAAACCCGCT
GATCAGCCTCGACTGTGCCTTCTAGTTGCCAGCCATCTGTTGTTTGCCCCTCCCCCGTGCCTTCCTTGAC
CCTGGAAGGTGCCACTCCCACTGTCCTTTCCTAATAAAATGAGGAAATTGCATCGCATTGTCTGAGTAGG
TGTCATTCTATTCTGGGGGGTGGGGTGGGGCAGGACAGCAAGGGGGAGGATTGGGAAGACAATAGCAGGC
ATGCTGGGGATGCGGTGGGCTCTATGGCTTCTGAGGCGGAAAGAACCAGCTGGGGCTCTAGGGGGTATCC
CC
[124 nt withheld, positions 1823-1946]
C
[91 nt withheld, positions 1948-2038]
AGGGTGATGGTTCACGTACCTAGAAGTTCCTATTCCGAAGTTCCTATTCTCTAGAAAGTATAGGAACTTC
CTTGGCCAAAAAGCCTGAACTCACCGCGACGTCTGTCGAGAAGTTTCTGATCGAAAAGTTCGACAGCGTC
TCCGACCTGATGCAGCTCTCGGAGGGCGAAGAATCTCGTGCTTTCAGCTTCGATGTAGGAGGGCGTGGAT
ATGTCCTGCGGGTAAATAGCTGCGCCGATGGTTTCTACAAAGATCGTTATGTTTATCGGCACTTTGCATC
GGCCGCGCTCCCGATTCCGGAAGTGCTTGACATTGGGGAATTCAGCGAGAGCCTGACCTATTGCATCTCC
CGCCGTGCACAGGGTGTCACGTTGCAAGACCTGCCTGAAACCGAACTGCCCGCTGTTCTGCAGCCGGTCG
CGGAGGCCATGGATGCGATCGCTGCGGCCGATCTTAGCCAGACGAGCGGGTTCGGCCCATTCGGACCGCA
AGGAATCGGTCAATACACTACATGGCGTGATTTCATATGCGCGATTGCTGATCCCCATGTGTATCACTGG
CAAACTGTGATGGACGACACCGTCAGTGCGTCCGTCGCGCAGGCTCTCGATGAGCTGATGCTTTGGGCCG
AGGACTGCCCCGAAGTCCGGCACCTCGTGCACGCGGATTTCGGCTCCAACAATGTCCTGACGGACAATGG
CCGCATAACAGCGGTCATTGACTGGAGCGAGGCGATGTTCGGGGATTCCCAATACGAGGTCGCCAACATC
TTCTTCTGGAGGCCGTGGTTGGCTTGTATGGAGCAGCAGACGCGCTACTTCGAGCGGAGGCATCCGGAGC
TTGCAGGATCGCCGCGGCTCCGGGCGTATATGCTCCGCATTGGTCTTGACCAACTCTATCAGAGCTTGGT
TGACGGCAATTTCGATGATGCAGCTTGGGCGCAGGGTCGATGCGACGCAATCGTCCGATCCGGAGCCGGG
ACTGTCGGGCGTACACAAATCGCCCGCAGAAGCGCGGCCGTCTGGACCGATGGCTGTGTAGAAGTACTCG
CCGATAGTGGAAACCGACGCCCCAGCACTCGTCCGAGGGCAAAGGAATAGCACGTACTACGAGATTTCGA
TTCCACCGCCGCCTTCTATGAAAGGTTGGGCTTCGGAATCGTTTTCCGGGACGCCGGCTGGATGATCCTC
CAGCGCGGGGATCTCATGCTGGAGTTCTTCGCCCACCCCAACTTGTTTATTGCAGCTTATAATGGTTACA
AATAAAGCAATAGCATCACAAATTTCACAAATAAAGCATTTTTTTCACTGCATTCTAGTTGTGGTTTGTC
CAAACTCATCAATGTATCTTATCATGTCTGTATACCGTCGACCTCTAGCTAGAGCTTGGCGTAATCATGG
TCATAGCTGTTTCCTGTGTGAAATTGTTATCCGCTCACAATTCCACACAACATACGAGCCGGAAGCATAA
AGTGTAAAGCCTGGGGTGCCTAATGAGTGAGCTAACTCACATTAATTGCGTTGCGCTCACTGCCCGCTTT
CCAGTCGGGAAACCTGTCGTGCCAGCTGCATTAATGAATCGGCCAACGCGCGGGGAGAGGCGGTTTGCGT
ATTGGGCGCTCTTCCGCTTCCTCGCTCACTGACTCGCTGCGCTCGGTCGTTCGGCTGCGGCGAGCGGTAT
CAGCTCACTCAAAGGCGGTAATACGGTTATCCACAGAATCAGGGGATAACGCAGGAAAGAACATGTGAGC
AAAAGGCCAGCAAAAGGCCAGGAACCGTAAAAAGGCCGCGTTGCTGGCGTTTTTCCATAGGCTCCGCCCC
CCTGACGAGCATCACAAAAATCGACGCTCAAGTCAGAGGTGGCGAAACCCGACAGGACTATAAAGATACC
AGGCGTTTCCCCCTGGAAGCTCCCTCGTGCGCTCTCCTGTTCCGACCCTGCCGCTTACCGGATACCTGTC
CGCCTTTCTCCCTTCGGGAAGCGTGGCGCTTTCTCATAGCTCACGCTGTAGGTATCTCAGTTCGGTGTAG
GTCGTTCGCTCCAAGCTGGGCTGTGTGCACGAACCCCCCGTTCAGCCCGACCGCTGCGCCTTATCCGGTA
ACTATCGTCTTGAGTCCAACCCGGTAAGACACGACTTATCGCCACTGGCAGCAGCCACTGGTAACAGGAT
TAGCAGAGCGAGGTATGTAGGCGGTGCTACAGAGTTCTTGAAGTGGTGGCCTAACTACGGCTACACTAGA
AGAACAGTATTTGGTATCTGCGCTCTGCTGAAGCCAGTTACCTTCGGAAAAAGAGTTGGTAGCTCTTGAT
CCGGCAAACAAACCACCGCTGGTAGCGGTGGTTTTTTTGTTTGCAAGCAGCAGATTACGCGCAGAAAAAA
AGGATCTCAAGAAGATCCTTTGATCTTTTCTACGGGGTCTGACGCTCAGTGGAACGAAAACTCACGTTAA
GGGATTTTGGTCATGAGATTATCAAAAAGGATCTTCACCTAGATCCTTTTAAATTAAAAATGAAGTTTTA
AATCAATCTAAAGTATATATGAGTAAACTTGGTCTGACAGTTACCAATGCTTAATCAGTGAGGCACCTAT
CTCAGCGATCTGTCTATTTCGTTCATCCATAGTTGCCTGACTCCCCGTCGTGTAGATAACTACGATACGG
GAGGGCTTACCATCTGGCCCCAGTGCTGCAATGATACCGCGAGACCCACGCTCACCGGCTCCAGATTTAT
CAGCAATAAACCAGCCAGCCGGAAGGGCCGAGCGCAGAAGTGGTCCTGCAACTTTATCCGCCTCCATCCA
GTCTATTAATTGTTGCCGGGAAGCTAGAGTAAGTAGTTCGCCAGTTAATAGTTTGCGCAACGTTGTTGCC
ATTGCTACAGGCATCGTGGTGTCACGCTCGTCGTTTGGTATGGCTTCATTCAGCTCCGGTTCCCAACGAT
CAAGGCGAGTTACATGATCCCCCATGTTGTGCAAAAAAGCGGTTAGCTCCTTCGGTCCTCCGATCGTTGT
CAGAAGTAAGTTGGCCGCAGTGTTATCACTCATGGTTATGGCAGCACTGCATAATTCTCTTACTGTCATG
CCATCCGTAAGATGCTTTTCTGTGACTGGTGAGTACTCAACCAAGTCATTCTGAGAATAGTGTATGCGGC
GACCGAGTTGCTCTTGCCCGGCGTCAATACGGGATAATACCGCGCCACATAGCAGAACTTTAAAAGTGCT
CATCATTGGAAAACGTTCTTCGGGGCGAAAACTCTCAAGGATCTTACCGCTGTTGAGATCCAGTTCGATG
TAACCCACTCGTGCACCCAACTGATCTTCAGCATCTTTTACTTTCACCAGCGTTTCTGGGTGAGCAAAAA
CAGGAAGGCAAAATGCCGCAAAAAAGGGAATAAGGGCGACACGGAAATGTTGAATACTCATACTCTTCCT
TTTTCAATATTATTGAAGCATTTATCAGGGTTATTGTCTCATGAGCGGATACATATTTGAATGTATTTAG
AAAAATAAACAAATAGGGGTTCCGCGCACATTTCCCCGAAAAGTGCCACCTGACGTCGACGGATCGGGAG
ATCTCCCGATCCCCTATGGTGCACTCTCAGTACAATCTGCTCTGATGCCGCATAGTTAAGCCAGTATCTG
CTCCCTGCTTGTGTGTTGGAGGTCGCTGAGTAGTGCGCGA
